>Addgene plasmid #48705 | pTAL7a | depositor full sequence | sequence record 70556 | pTAL7a sequence 8222 bps
TTCAGAAGAACTCGTCAAGAAGGCGATAGAAGGCGATGCGCTGCGAATCGGGAGCGGCGATACCGTAAAG
CACGAGGAAGCGGTCAGCCCATTCGCCGCCAAGCTCTTCAGCAATATCACGGGTAGCCAACGCTATGTCC
TGATAGCGGTCCGCCACACCCAGCCGGCCACAGTCGATGAATCCAGAAAAGCGGCCATTTTCCACCATGA
TATTCGGCAAGCAGGCATCGCCATGGGTCACGACGAGATCCTCGCCGTCGGGCATGCTCGCCTTGAGCCT
GGCGAACAGTTCGGCTGGCGCGAGCCCCTGATGCTCTTCGTCCAGATCATCCTGATCGACAAGACCGGCT
TCCATCCGAGTACGTGCTCGCTCGATGCGATGTTTCGCTTGGTGGTCGAATGGGCAGGTAGCCGGATCAA
GCGTATGCAGCCGCCGCATTGCATCAGCCATGATGGATACTTTCTCGGCAGGAGCAAGGTGAGATGACAG
GAGATCCTGCCCCGGCACTTCGCCCAATAGCAGCCAGTCCCTTCCCGCTTCAGTGACAACGTCGAGCACA
GCTGCGCAAGGAACGCCCGTCGTGGCCAGCCACGATAGCCGCGCTGCCTCGTCTTGCAGTTCATTCAGGG
CACCGGACAGGTCGGTCTTGACAAAAAGAACCGGGCGCCCCTGCGCTGACAGCCGGAACACGGCGGCATC
AGAGCAGCCGATTGTCTGTTGTGCCCAGTCATAGCCGAATAGCCTCTCCACCCAAGCGGCCGGAGAACCT
GCGTGCAATCCATCTTGTTCAATCATGCGAAACGATCCTCATCCTGTCTCTTGATCAGATCTTGATCCCC
TGCGCCATCAGATCCTTGGCGGCGAGAAAGCCATCCAGTTTACTTTGCAGGGCTTCCCAACCTTACCAGA
GGGCGCCCCAGCTGGCAATTCCGGTTCGCTTGCTGTCCATAAAACCGCCCAGTCTAGCTATCGCCATGTA
AGCCCACTGCAAGCTACCTGCTTTCTCTTTGCGCTTGCGTTTTCCCTTGTCCAGATAGCCCAGTAGCTGA
CATTCATCCGGGGTCAGCACCGTTTCTGCGGACTGGCTTTCTACGTGAAAAGGATCTAGGTGAAGATCCT
TTTTGATAATCTCATGACCCGGAAGGGAGACCAGATAGCTTCTGATAGACTAATTGACATCATTTGAGTC
AATTCCAGACATGATAAGATACATTGATGAGTTTGGACAAACCACAACTAGAATGCAGTGAAAAAAATGC
TTTATTTGTGAAATTTGTGATGCTATTGCTTTATTTGTAACCATTATAAGCTGCAATAAACAAGTTTAGT
TAACGCATGATACAAAGGCATTAAAGCAGCGTATCCACATAGCGTAAAAGGAGCAACATAGTTAAGAATA
CCAGTCAATCTTTCACAAATTTTGTAATCCAGAGGTTGATTTCAGGCACCGGGCTTGCGGGTCATGCACC
AGGTGCGCGGTCCTTCGGGCACCTCGACGTCGGCGGTGACGGTGAAGCCGAGCCGCTCGTAGAAGGGGAG
GTTGCGGGGCGCGGAGGTCTCCAGGAAGGCGGGCACCCCGGCGCGCTCGGCCGCCTCCACTCCGGGGAGC
ACGACGGCGCTGCCCAGACCCTTGCCCTGGTGGTCGGGCGAGACGCCGACGGTGGCCAGGAACCACGCGG
GCTCCTTGGGCCGGTGCGGCGCCAGGAGGCCTTCCATCTGTTGCTGCGCGGCCAGCCGGGAACCGCTCAA
CTCGGCCATGCGCGGGCCGATCTCGGCGAACACCGCCCCCGCTTCGACGCTCTCCGGCGTGGTCCAGACC
GCCACCGCGGCGCCGTCGTCCGCGACCCACACCTTGCCGATGTCGAGCCCGACGCGCGTGAGGAAGAGTT
CTTGCAGCTCGGTGACCCGCTCGATGTGGCGGTCCGGATCGACGGTGTGGCGCGTGGCGGGGTAGTCGGC
GAACGCGGCGGCGAGGGTGCGTACGGCCCTGGGGACGTCGTCGCGGGTGGCGAGGCGCACCGTGGGCTTG
TACTCGGTCATAGGGCCGGGATTCTCCTCCACGTCACCGCATGTTAGAAGACTTCCTCTGCCCTCGCGAG
ATCCGGTGGAGCCGGGTCCGGCGGTGCCGTCCACGGCAGAATTGGACGACTGAGCGCGGGATCTGGCGAA
GGCGATGGGGGTCTTGAAGGCGTGCTGGTACTCCACGATGCCCAGCTCGGTGTTGCTGTGCAGCTCCTCC
ACGCGGCGGAAGGCGAACATGGGGCCCCCGTTCTGCAGGATGCTGGGGTGGATGGCGCTCTTGAAGTGCA
TGTGGCTGTCCACCACGAAGCTGTAGTAGCCGCCGTCGCGCAGGCTGAAGGTGCGGGCGAAGCTGCCCAC
CAGCACGTTATCGCCCATGGGGTGCAGGTGCTCCACGGTGGCGTTGCTGCGGATGATCTTGTCGGTGAAG
ATCACGCTGTCCTCGGGGAAGCCGGTGCCCACCACCTTGAAGTCGCCGATCACGCGGCCGGCCTCGTAGC
GGTAGCTGAAGCTCACGTGCAGCACGCCGCCGTCCTCGTACTTCTCGATGCGGGTGTTGGTGTAGCCGCC
GTTGTTGATGGCGTGCAGGAAGGGGTTCTCGTAGCCGCTGGGGTAGGTGCCGAAGTGGTAGAAGCCGTAG
CCCATCACGTGGCTCAGCAGGTAGGGGCTGAAGGTCAGGGCGCCTTTGGTGCTCTTCATCTTGTTGGTCA
TGCGGCCCTGCTTGGGGGTGCCCTCTCCGCCGCCCACCAGCTCGAACTCCACGCCGTTCAGGGTGCCGGT
GATGCGGCACTCGATCTCCATGGCGGGCAGGCCGCTCTCGTCGCTCTCCATGGTGGCGTCTAGCGTAGGC
GCCGGTCACAGCTTGGATCTGTAACGGCGCAGAACAGAAAACGAAACAAAGACGTAGAGTTGAGCAAGCA
GGGTCAGGCAAAGCGTGGAGAGCCGGCTGAGTCTAGGTAGGCTCCAAGGGAGCGCCGGACAAAGGCCCGG
TCTCGACCTGAGCTTTAAACTTACCTAGACGGCGGACGCAGTTCAGGAGGCACCACAGGCGGGAGGCGGC
AGAACGCGACTCAACCGGCGTGGATGGCGGCCTCAGGTAGGGCGGCGGGCGCGTGAAGGAGAGATGCGAG
CCCCTCGAAGCTTCAGCTGTGTTCTGGCGGCAAACCCGTTGCGAAAAAGAACGTTCACGGCGACTACTGC
ACTTATATACGGTTCTCCCCCACCCTCGGGAAAAAGGCGGAGCCAGTACACGACATCACTTTCCCAGTTT
ACCCCGCGCCACCTTCTCTAGGCACCCGTTCAATTGCCGACCCCTCCCCCCAACTTCTCGGGGACTGTGG
GCGATGTGCGCTCTGCCCACTGACGGGCACCGGAGCGATCGCAGATCCTTCGCGGCCGCGGATCCGATTT
AAATTCGAATTCGCTAGCTCTAGAATACGGGTATCCAGGGGACACAGTCTATCAGAGGACTGGCCCACCA
AGTGAGGGGTTGTGGGCTCTTTTCATGACCAAAATCCCTTAACGTGAGTTTTCGTTCCACTGAGCGTCAG
ACCCCGTAGAAAAGATCAAAGGATCTTCTTGAGATCCTTTTTTTCTGCGCGTAATCTGCTGCTTGCAAAC
AAAAAAACCACCGCTACCAGCGGTGGTTTGTTTGCCGGATCAAGAGCTACCAACTCTTTTTCCGAAGGTA
ACTGGCTTCAGCAGAGCGCAGATACCAAATACTGTCCTTCTAGTGTAGCCGTAGTTAGGCCACCACTTCA
AGAACTCTGTAGCACCGCCTACATACCTCGCTCTGCTAATCCTGTTACCAGTGGCTGCTGCCAGTGGCGA
TAAGTCGTGTCTTACCGGGTTGGACTCAAGACGATAGTTACCGGATAAGGCGCAGCGGTCGGGCTGAACG
GGGGGTTCGTGCACACAGCCCAGCTTGGAGCGAACGACCTACACCGAACTGAGATACCTACAGCGTGAGC
TATGAGAAAGCGCCACGCTTCCCGAAGGGAGAAAGGCGGACAGGTATCCGGTAAGCGGCAGGGTCGGAAC
AGGAGAGCGCACGAGGGAGCTTCCAGGGGGAAACGCCTGGTATCTTTATAGTCCTGTCGGGTTTCGCCAC
CTCTGACTTGAGCGTCGATTTTTGTGATGCTCGTCAGGGGGGCGGAGCCTATGGAAAAACGCCAGCAACG
CGGCCTTTTTACGGTTCCTGGGCTTTTGCTGGCCTTTTGCTCACATGTTCTTTCCTGCGTTATCCCCTGG
GCGCGCCGGATTCGACATTGATTATTGACTAGTTATTAATAGTAATCAATTACGGGGTCATTAGTTCATA
GCCCATATATGGAGTTCCGCGTTACATAACTTACGGTAAATGGCCCGCCTGGCTGACCGCCCAACGACCC
CCGCCCATTGACGTCAATAATGACGTATGTTCCCATAGTAACGCCAATAGGGACTTTCCATTGACGTCAA
TGGGTGGAGTATTTACGGTAAACTGCCCACTTGGCAGTACATCAAGTGTATCATATGCCAAGTACGCCCC
CTATTGACGTCAATGACGGTAAATGGCCCGCCTGGCATTATGCCCAGTACATGACCTTATGGGACTTTCC
TACTTGGCAGTACATCTACGTATTAGTCATCGCTATTACCATGGTCGAGGTGAGCCCCACGTTCTGCTTC
ACTCTCCCCATCTCCCCCCCCTCCCCACCCCCAATTTTGTATTTATTTATTTTTTAATTATTTTGTGCAG
CGATGGGGGCGGGGGGGGGGGGGGGGCGCGCGCCAGGCGGGGCGGGGCGGGGCGAGGGGCGGGGCGGGGC
GAGGCGGAGAGGTGCGGCGGCAGCCAATCAGAGCGGCGCGCTCCGAAAGTTTCCTTTTATGGCGAGGCGG
CGGCGGCGGCGGCCCTATAAAAAGCGAAGCGCGCGGCGGGCGGGAGTCGCTGCGCGCTGCCTTCGCCCCG
TGCCCCGCTCCGCCGCCGCCTCGCGCCGCCCGCCCCGGCTCTGACTGACCGCGTTACTCCCACAGGTGAG
CGGGCGGGACGGCCCTTCTCCTCCGGGCTGTAATTAGCGCTTGGTTTAATGACGGCTTGTTTCTTTTCTG
TGGCTGCGTGAAAGCCTTGAGGGGCTCCGGGAGGGCCCTTTGTGCGGGGGGGAGCGGCTCGGGGGGTGCG
TGCGTGTGTGTGTGCGTGGGGAGCGCCGCGTGCGGCTCCGCGCTGCCCGGCGGCTGTGAGCGCTGCGGGC
GCGGCGCGGGGCTTTGTGCGCTCCGCAGTGTGCGCGAGGGGAGCGCGGCCGGGGGCGGTGCCCCGCGGTG
CGGGGGGGGCTGCGAGGGGAACAAAGGCTGCGTGCGGGGTGTGTGCGTGGGGGGGTGAGCAGGGGGTGTG
GGCGCGTCGGTCGGGCTGCAACCCCCCCTGCACCCCCCTCCCCGAGTTGCTGAGCACGGCCCGGCTTCGG
GTGCGGGGCTCCGTACGGGGCGTGGCGCGGGGCTCGCCGTGCCGGGCGGGGGGTGGCGGCAGGTGGGGGT
GCCGGGCGGGGCGGGGCCGCCTCGGGCCGGGGAGGGCTCGGGGGAGGGGCGCGGCGGCCCCCGGAGCGCC
GGCGGCTGTCGAGGCGCGGCGAGCCGCAGCCATTGCCTTTTATGGTAATCGTGCGAGAGGGCGCAGGGAC
TTCCTTTGTCCCAAATCTGTGCGGAGCCGAAATCTGGGAGGCGCCGCCGCACCCCCTCTAGCGGGCGCGG
GGCGAAGCGGTGCGGCGCCGGCAGGAAGGAAATGGGCGGGGAGGGCCTTCGTGCGTCGCCGCGCCGCCGT
CCCCTTCTCCCTCTCCAGCCTCGGGGCTGTCCGCGGGGGGACGGCTGCCTTCGGGGGGGACGGGGCAGGG
CGGGGTTCGGCTTCTGGCGTGTGACCGGCGGCTCTAGAGCCTCTGCTAACCATGTTCATGCCTTCTTCTT
TTTCCTACAGATCCTTAATTAATAATACGACTCACTATAGGGGCCGCCACCATGGGACCTAAGAAAAAGA
GGAAGGTGGCGGCCGCTGACTACAAGGATGACGACGATAAACCAGGTGGCGGAGGTAGTGGCGGAGGTGG
GGTACCCGCCAGTCCAGCAGCCCAGGTGGATCTGAGAACCCTCGGCTACAGCCAGCAGCAGCAGGAGAAG
ATCAAACCAAAGGTGCGGTCCACCGTCGCTCAGCACCATGAAGCACTGGTGGGGCACGGTTTCACACACG
CCCATATTGTGGCTCTGTCTCAGCATCCCGCTGCACTCGGGACTGTGGCCGTCAAATATCAGGACATGAT
CGCCGCTCTGCCTGAGGCAACCCACGAAGCCATTGTGGGCGTCGGAAAGCAGTGGAGCGGTGCCAGAGCA
CTCGAAGCACTCCTCACCGTCGCCGGGGAACTGCGGGGTCCACCACTCCAGTCCGGACTGGACACTGGAC
AGCTGCTGAAGATCGCTAAACGCGGCGGAGTGACAGCTGTGGAAGCTGTGCACGCTTGGAGGAATGCTCT
GACAGGAGCCCCCCTGGAGACGGGCGCCGCTACAGGGCGCGTCCCATTCGCCATTCAGGCTGCGCAACTG
TTGGGAAGGGCGATCGGTGCGGGCCTCTTCGCTATTACGCCAGCTGGCGAAAGGGGGATGTGCTGCAAGG
CGATTAAGTTGGGTAACGCCAGGGTTTTCCCAGTCACGACGTTGTAAAACGACGGCCAGTGAGCGCGCGG
CGAATTGGGTAACGGGCCACCCCTCGAGGTCCTCCAGCTTTTGTTGCGCGCTTGGCGTAATCATGGTCAT
AGCTGTTTCCTGTGTGAAATTGTTATCCGCTCACAATTCCACACAACATACGAGCCGGAAGCATAAAGTG
TAAAGCCTGGGGTGCCTAATGAGTGAGCTAACTCACATTAATTGCGTTGCGCTCACTGCCCGCTTTCCAC
CGGTCGTCTCCAACGATCATCTGGTCGCTCTCGCTTGCCTCGGTGGACGGCCCGCTCTGGACGCAGTCAA
AAAGGGTCTCCCCCATGCTCCCGCACTGATCAAGAGAACCAACAGGAGAATTCCTGAGGGATCCGATCGT
TTAAACCAGCTCGTGAAAAGCGAACTCGAAGAAAAGAAAAGTGAACTGCGGCACAAACTGAAATACGTCC
CACATGAATACATTGAGCTGATCGAGATTGCTAGGAACTCCACCCAGGACAGAATCCTCGAGATGAAAGT
GATGGAATTCTTTATGAAAGTCTACGGGTATCGGGGCAAGCACCTGGGCGGATCTCGCAAACCAGATGGG
GCAATCTACACTGTGGGTAGTCCCATCGACTATGGCGTGATTGTCGATACCAAGGCCTACAGTGGGGGTT
ATAATCTGCCCATTGGACAGGCTGACGAGATGCAGCGATACGTGGAGGAAAACCAGACAAGAAATAAGCA
TATCAACCCCAATGAGTGGTGGAAAGTGTATCCTAGCTCCGTCACTGAATTCAAGTTTCTCTTCGTGTCA
GGCCACTTTAAGGGAAACTACAAAGCACAGCTGACCAGGCTCAATCATATTACAAACTGCAATGGCGCCG
TGCTGAGCGTCGAGGAACTGCTCATCGGCGGAGAGATGATCAAGGCCGGCACACTCACCCTGGAGGAGGT
CCGCCGAAAATTCAATAACGGGGAAATCAACTTCTGAACGCGTAAATGATTGCAGATCCACTAGTTCTAG
AATTCCAGCTGAGCGCCGGTCGCTACCATTACCAGTTGGTCTGGTGTCAAAAATAATAATAACCGGGCAG
GGGGGATCTGCATGGATCTTTGTGAAGGAACCTTACTTCTGTGGTGTGACATAATTGGACAAACTACCTA
CAGAGATTTAAAGCTCTAAGGTAAATATAAAATTTTTAAGTGTATAATGTGTTAAACTACTGATTCTAAT
TGTTTGTGTATTTTAGATTCCAACCTATGGAACTGATGAATGGGAGCAGTGGTGGAATGCCAGATCCAGA
CATGATAAGATACATTGATGAGTTTGGACAAACCACAACTAGAATGCAGTGAAAAAAATGCTTTATTTGT
GAAATTTGTGATGCTATTGCTTTATTTGTAACCATTATAAGCTGCAATAAACAAGTTAACAACAACAATT
GCATTCATTTTATGTTTCAGGTTCAGGGGGAGGTGTGGGAGGTTTTTTAAAGCAAGTAAAACCTCTACAA
ATGTGGTATGGCTGATTATGATCTGCGGCCGC
Features (pLannotate 1.2.2; 27 found; start..end, strand, type, name):
      2..796     -  CDS            NeoR/KanR: aminoglycoside phosphotransferase from Tn5; aph(3')-II (or nptII); confers resistance to neomycin, kanamycin, and G418 (Geneticin®)
    828..1097    -  CDS            tnpA (fragment): TN5P_ECOLX - Also known as tnp. Experimental evidence at protein level: Swiss-Prot protein existence level 1. Mediates transposition of transposon Tn5 by a 'cut and paste' mechanism. First, the monomeric transposase binds the 19 bp inverted DNA repeats flanking the transposon. Then, dimerization of the DNA- bound transposase creates a synaptic DNA complex. After nicking of the first DNA strand, excision of the transposon proceeds through a series of intermediates. The transposase then mediates the insertion of the transposon at a new site by strand transfer. The activity of the wild- type tran
   1205..1326    -  polyA_signal   SV40 poly(A) signal: SV40 polyadenylation signal
   1335..1441    -  misc_feature   WPRE (fragment): woodchuck hepatitis virus posttranscriptional regulatory element
   1442..2041    -  CDS            PuroR: puromycin N-acetyltransferase; pac from Streptomyces alboniger; confers resistance to puromycin
   2165..2829    -  CDS            CopGFP (fragment): green fluorescent protein 2 from Pontellina plumata, also known as ppluGFP2 (Shagin et al., 2004)
   2886..3154    -  LTR            5' LTR (truncated): truncated 5' long terminal repeat (LTR) from human T-cell leukemia virus (HTLV) type 1
   3167..3378    -  promoter       EF-1α core promoter: core promoter for human elongation factor EF-1α
   3599..4187    +  rep_origin     ori: high-copy-number ColE1/pMB1/pBR322/pUC origin of replication
   4284..4663    +  enhancer       CMV enhancer: human cytomegalovirus immediate early enhancer
   4665..4942    +  promoter       chicken β-actin promoter: No description available
   4943..5960    +  intron         chimeric intron: chimera between introns from chicken β-actin and rabbit β-globin
   5973..5991    +  promoter       T7 promoter: promoter for bacteriophage T7 RNA polymerase
   6041..6060    +  CDS            3xFLAG (fragment): three tandem FLAG® epitope tags
   6098..6508    +  CDS            avrXa10 (fragment): AVX10_XANOO - Experimental evidence at protein level: Swiss-Prot protein existence level 1. Avirulence protein. Induces the hypersensitive response (HR)in rice plants carrying the resistance gene Xa10. Activity depends on the presence of the core repeat domains; replacement with repeat domains from other proteins (AvrBs3 of X.euvesicatoria (AC P14727) or AvrXa7 of this organism) does not elicit the HR. Probably acts as a transcription factor in its host plant (rice) to induce plant resistance or disease. From Xanthomonas oryzae pv. oryzae.
   6534..6552    -  rep_origin     f1 ori (fragment): f1 bacteriophage origin of replication; arrow indicates direction of (+) strand synthesis
   6557..6712    -  CDS            lacZα (fragment): LacZα fragment of β-galactosidase; lacZ fragment
   6810..6826    -  protein_bind   lac operator: The lac repressor binds to the lac operator to inhibit transcription in E. coli. This inhibition can be relieved by adding lactose or isopropyl-β-D-thiogalactopyranoside (IPTG). lac repressor encoded by lacI
   6834..6864    -  promoter       lac promoter: promoter for the E. coli lac operon
   6879..6900    -  protein_bind   CAP binding site: CAP binding activates transcription in the presence of cAMP. E. coli catabolite activator protein
   6939..7058    +  CDS            avrBs3 (fragment): AVRB3_XANEU - Experimental evidence at protein level: Swiss-Prot protein existence level 1. Avirulence protein. Acts as a transcription factor in C.annuum plants. In susceptible plants lacking the Bs3 resistance gene induces expression of a number of genes, including genes homologous to a family of auxin-induced genes, alpha-expansin genes, pectate lyase, anthocyanidin glucoside rhamnosyl transferase and at least one transcription factor, UPA20. Their expression leads to plant hypertrophy in mesophyll cells, probably mainly mediated by UPA20 (PubMed:17962565). In resistant plants induces the h
   7077..7664    +  CDS            fokIR (fragment): T2F1_PLAOK - Also known as rfoKI. Experimental evidence at protein level: Swiss-Prot protein existence level 1. Recognizes the double-stranded sequence 5'-GGATG-3'/3'-CATCC- 5' and cleaves respectively 14 bases after G-1 and 13 bases before C-1. From Planomicrobium okeanokoites (Planococcus okeanokoites) (Flavobacterium okeanokoites).
   7685..7701    -  misc_feature   MCS (fragment): pBluescript multiple cloning site
   7785..7859    +  CDS            small t antigen (fragment): SV40 (simian virus 40) small t antigen
   7861..7926    +  intron         small t intron: SV40 (simian virus 40) small t antigen intron
   7973..8107    -  polyA_signal   SV40 poly(A) signal: SV40 polyadenylation signal
   8130..8213    -  CDS            large T antigen (fragment): large T antigen from SV40 (simian virus 40)
