[The description below was written by a language model from this plasmid's Addgene catalogue record and pLannotate feature annotations shown in this document.]
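Description:
pTAL7a is an empty-backbone mammalian expression vector for building and expressing TALENs, constructed on the pZErO-2 backbone (8,222 bp in total). It is propagated in E. coli as a high-copy plasmid through a ColE1/pUC-type origin and is selected with kanamycin via the Tn5 aminoglycoside phosphotransferase gene.

The nuclease expression unit is driven by the CAG promoter, annotated as the CMV enhancer, chicken β-actin promoter and chimeric intron, followed by a T7 promoter and a short match to a FLAG-type epitope. Downstream lie an N-terminal TALE segment (detected as an avrXa10 fragment) and a C-terminal TALE segment (avrBs3 fragment) fused in frame to the FokI cleavage domain. The record states that this truncated TALE scaffold and the wild-type FokI sequence were amplified from an earlier CAG-TAL-FokI plasmid. SV40 small t intron and polyadenylation sequences follow the fusion. Between the two TALE segments sits a reverse-oriented lac promoter/operator–lacZα fragment. Its position suggests a stuffer that is replaced when a custom repeat array is inserted, and it could allow blue/white screening, although the record does not describe the cloning scheme.

A second, oppositely oriented cassette uses the EF-1α core promoter with an HTLV-1 LTR fragment to express CopGFP and puromycin N-acetyltransferase, ending with a WPRE fragment and an SV40 poly(A) signal. How the two coding sequences are linked is not annotated. This cassette allows transfected cells to be identified by fluorescence or enriched with puromycin. The associated publication describes using the system to generate knock-out human pluripotent stem cell lines and disease models.
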