Addgene plasmid #48705: pTAL7a
Purpose: (Empty Backbone) TALEN expression in mammalian cells
Depositing lab: Boris Greber. Depositing organization: Max Planck Institute for Molecular Biomedicine. Publication: A modified TALEN-based system for robust generation of knock-out human pluripotent stem cell lines and disease models. Frank S, Skryabin BV, Greber B. BMC Genomics. 2013 Nov 9;14(1):773. 10.1186/1471-2164-14-773 PubMed 24206569.
Backbone
  Vector backbone: pZErO-2
  Backbone manufacturer: Invitrogen
  Backbone size (bp): 8222
  Vector type: Mammalian Expression, TALEN
  Promoter: CAG
  Selectable markers: Puromycin ; GFP
  Tag / fusion protein: FokI nuclease (C terminal on insert)
Growth in bacteria
  Bacterial resistance: Kanamycin, 50 μg/mL
  Growth temperature: 37°C
  Growth strain: DH5alpha
  Copy number: High Copy
Gene/Insert
  Sequencing primers: 5′ CGCTTGGAGGAATGCTCTGA; 3′ AAGCGAGAGCGACCAGATGAT
Resource information
  A portion of this plasmid was derived from a plasmid made by: The truncated TALE backbone and FokI wild-type sequences were PCR-amplified from plasmid pCAG-TAL-linker-IX_Fokwt kindly provided by Dr. Ralf Kühn.
Terms and licenses: Academic/Nonprofit Terms; Industry Terms: Not Available to Industry
Depositor comments: Article describing generation and use of this plasmid is currently in revision
How to cite: pTAL7a was a gift from Boris Greber (Addgene plasmid # 48705 ; http://n2t.net/addgene:48705 ; RRID:Addgene_48705)
