>Addgene plasmid #48705 | pTAL7a | addgene partial sequence | sequence record 72600 | puro-variant-R 5'-gtgggcttgtactcggtcat-3'
CGCATGTTAGAAGACTTCCTCTGCCCTCGCGAGATCCGGTGGAGCCGGGTCCGGCGGTGCCGTCCACGGC
AGAATTGGACGACTGAGCGCGGGATCTGGCGAAGGCGATGGGGGTCTTGAAGGCGTGCTGGTACTCCACG
ATGCCCAGCTCGGTGTTGCTGTGCAGCTCCTCCACGCGGCGGAAGGCGAACATGGGGCCCCCGTTCTGCA
GGATGCTGGGGTGGATGGCGCTCTTGAAGTGCATGTGGCTGTCCACCACGAAGCTGTAGTAGCCGCCGTC
GCGCAGGCTGAAGGTGCGGGCGAAGCTGCCCACCAGCACGTTATCGCCCATGGGGTGCAGGTGCTCCACG
GTGGCGTTGCTGCGGATGATCTTGTCGGTGAAGATCACGCTGTCCTCGGGGAAGCCGGTGCCCACCACCT
TGAAGTCGCCGATCACGCGGCCGGCCTCGTAGCGGTAGCTGAAGCTCACGTGCAGCACGCCGCCGTCCTC
GTACTTCTCGATGCGGGTGTTGGTGTAGCCGCCGTTGTTGATGGCGTGCAGGAAGGGGTTCTCGTAGCCG
CTGGGGTAGGTGCCGAAGTGGTAGAAGCCGTAGCCCATCACGTGGCTCAGCAGGTAGGGGCTGAAGGTCA
GGGCGCCTTTGGTGCTCTTCATCTTGTTGGTCATGCGGCCCTGCTTGGGGGTGCCCTCTCCGCCGCCCAC
CAGCTCGAACTCCACGCCGTTCAGGGTGCCGGTGATGCGGCACTCGATCTCCATGGCGGGCAGGCCGCTC
TCGTCGCTCTCCATGGTGGCGTCTAGCGTAGGCGCCGGTCACAGCTTGGATCTGTAACGGCGCAGAACAG
AAAACGAAACAAAGACGTAGAGTTGAGCAAGCAGGGTCAGGCAAAGCGTGGAGAGCCGGCTGAGTCTAGG
TAGGCTCCAAGGGAGCGCCGGACAAAGGCCCGGTCTCGACCTGAGCTTTAAACTTACCTAGACGGCGGAC
