>Addgene plasmid #48705 | pTAL7a | addgene partial sequence | sequence record 72625 | LacZ-F2 5'-cctcttcgctattacgccag-3'
TGCTGCAAGGCGATTAAGTTGGGTAACGCCAGGGTTTTCCCAGTCACGACGTTGTAAAACGACGGCCAGT
GAGCGCGCGGCGAATTGGGTAACGGGCCACCCCTCGAGGTCCTCCAGCTTTTGTTGCGCGCTTGGCGTAA
TCATGGTCATAGCTGTTTCCTGTGTGAAATTGTTATCCGCTCACAATTCCACACAACATACGAGCCGGAA
GCATAAAGTGTAAAGCCTGGGGTGCCTAATGAGTGAGCTAACTCACATTAATTGCGTTGCGCTCACTGCC
CGCTTTCCACCGGTCGTCTCCAACGATCATCTGGTCGCTCTCGCTTGCCTCGGTGGACGGCCCGCTCTGG
ACGCAGTCAAAAAGGGTCTCCCCCATGCTCCCGCACTGATCAAGAGAACCAACAGGAGAATTCCTGAGGG
ATCCGATCGTTTAAACCAGCTCGTGAAAAGCGAACTCGAAGAAAAGAAAAGTGAACTGCGGCACAAACTG
AAATACGTCCCACATGAATACATTGAGCTGATCGAGATTGCTAGGAACTCCACCCAGGACAGAATCCTCG
AGATGAAAGTGATGGAATTCTTTATGAAAGTCTACGGGTATCGGGGCAAGCACCTGGGCGGATCTCGCAA
ACCAGATGGGGCAATCTACACTGTGGGTAGTCCCATCGACTATGGCGTGATTGTCGATACCAAGGCCTAC
AGTGGGGGTTATAATCTGCCCATTGGACAGGCTGACGAGATGCAGCGATACGTGGAGGAAAACCAGACAA
GAAATAAGCATATCAACCCCAATGAGTGGTGGAAAGTGTATCCTAGCTCCGTCACTGAATTCAAGTTTCT
CTTCGTGTCAGGCCACTTTAA
