>Addgene plasmid #48705 | pTAL7a | addgene partial sequence | sequence record 73098 | pBMTL-1-5 5'-tgagcggataacaatttcac-3'
TGACCATGATTACGCCAAGCGCGCAACAAAAGCTGGAGGACCTCGAGGGGTGGCCCGTTACCCAATTCGC
CGCGCGCTCACTGGCCGTCGTTTTACAACGTCGTGACTGGGAAAACCCTGGCGTTACCCAACTTAATCGC
CTTGCAGCACATCCCCCTTTCGCCAGCTGGCGTAATAGCGAAGAGGCCCGCACCGATCGCCCTTCCCAAC
AGTTGCGCAGCCTGAATGGCGAATGGGACGCGCCCTGTAGCGGCGCCCGTCTCCAGGGGGGCTCCTGTCA
GAGCATTCCTCCAAGCGTGCACAGCTTCCACAGCTGTCACTCCGCCGCGTTTAGCGATCTTCAGCAGCTG
TCCAGTGTCCAGTCCGGACTGGAGTGGTGGACCCCGCAGTTCCCCGGCGACGGTGAGGAGTGCTTCGAGT
GCTCTGGCACCGCTCCACTGCTTTCCGACGCCCACAATGGCTTCGTGGGTTGCCTCAGGCAGAGCGGCGA
TCATGTCCTGATATTTGACGGCCACAGTCCCGAGTGCAGCGGGATGCTGAGACAGAGCCACAATATGGGC
GTGTGTGAAACCGTGCCCCACCAGTGCTTCATGGTGCTGAGCGACGGTGGACCGCACCTTTGGTTTGATC
TTCTCCTGCTGCTGCTGGCTGTAGCCGAGGGTTCTCAGATCCACCTGGGCTGCTGGACTGGCGGGTACCC
CACCTCCGCCACTACCTCCGCCACCTGGTTTATCGTCGTCATCCTTGTAGTCAGCGGCCGCCACCTTCCT
CTTTTTCTTAGGTCCCATGGTGGCGGCCCCTATAGTGAGTCGTATTATTAATTAAGGATCTGTAGGAAAA
AGAAGAAGGCATGAACATGGTTAGCAGAGGCTCTAGAGCCGCCGGTCACACGCCAGAAGCCGAACCCCGC
CCTGCCCCGTCCCCC
