>Addgene plasmid #48705 | pTAL7a | addgene partial sequence | sequence record 73099 | pUC-3 5'-GCCATTCGCCATTCAGGCTGCGCAACTGTT-3'
GGCGATCGGTGCGGGCCTCTTCGCTATTACGCCAGCTGGCGAAAGGGGGATGTGCTGCAAGGCGATTAAG
TTGGGTAACGCCAGGGTTTTCCCAGTCACGACGTTGTAAAACGACGGCCAGTGAGCGCGCGGCGAATTGG
GTAACGGGCCACCCCTCGAGGTCCTCCAGCTTTTGTTGCGCGCTTGGCGTAATCATGGTCATAGCTGTTT
CCTGTGTGAAATTGTTATCCGCTCACAATTCCACACAACATACGAGCCGGAAGCATAAAGTGTAAAGCCT
GGGGTGCCTAATGAGTGAGCTAACTCACATTAATTGCGTTGCGCTCACTGCCCGCTTTCCACCGGTCGTC
TCCAACGATCATCTGGTCGCTCTCGCTTGCCTCGGTGGACGGCCCGCTCTGGACGCAGTCAAAAAGGGTC
TCCCCCATGCTCCCGCACTGATCAAGAGAACCAACAGGAGAATTCCTGAGGGATCCGATCGTTTAAACCA
GCTCGTGAAAAGCGAACTCGAAGAAAAGAAAAGTGAACTGCGGCACAAACTGAAATACGTCCCACATGAA
TACATTGAGCTGATCGAGATTGCTAGGAACTCCACCCAGGACAGAATCCTCGAGATGAAAGTGATGGAAT
TCTTTATGAAAGTCTACGGGTATCGGGGCAAGCACCTGGGCGGATCTCGCAAACCAGATGGGGCAATCTA
CACTGTGGGTAGTCCCATCGACTATGGCGTGATTGTCGATACCAAGGCCTACAGTGGGGGTTATAATCTG
CCCATTGGACAGGCTGACGAGATGCAGCGATACGTGGAGGAAAACCAGACAAGAAATAAGCATATCAACC
CCAATGAGTGGTGGAAAGTGTATCCTAGCTCCGTCACTGAATTCAAGTTTCTCTTCGTGTCAGGCCACTT
TAAGGGAAACTACAAAGCACAGCTGACCAGGCTCAATCATATTACAAACTGCAA
